Addgene plasmid #173862: AktPH-mCherry-T2A-PHR-iSH-T2A-CIBNcaax
Purpose: Mammalian expression of Akt PH-mCherry-T2A-PHR-iSH-T2A-CIBNcaax (PIP3 marker and opto-PI3K)
Depositing lab: Takao Nakata. Depositing organization: Institute of Science Tokyo. Publication: Optogenetic control of PIP3: PIP3 is sufficient to induce the actin-based active part of growth cones and is regulated via endocytosis. Kakumoto T, Nakata T. PLoS One. 2013 Aug 7;8(8):e70861. doi: 10.1371/journal.pone.0070861. eCollection 2013. PubMed 23951027.
Backbone
  Vector backbone: pCAG-N1 (modified pEGFP-N1)
  Backbone manufacturer: Modified from Clontech
  Backbone size w/o insert (bp): 5085
  Total vector size (bp): 9135
  Modifications to backbone: CMV promoter was replaced by CAG promoter, and EGFP was removed.
  Vector type: Mammalian Expression
Growth in bacteria
  Bacterial resistance: Kanamycin, 50 μg/mL
  Growth temperature: 37°C
  Growth strain: DH5alpha
  Copy number: High Copy
Gene/Insert
  Gene/Insert name: AktPH-mCherry-T2A-PHR-iSH-T2A-CIBNcaax
  Species: H. sapiens (human), M. musculus (mouse), A. thaliana (mustard weed)
  Insert size (bp): 4050
  Promoter: CAG
  Tag / fusion protein: mCherry (C terminal on insert); C-terminal CAAX-box (C terminal on backbone)
  Cloning method: Restriction Enzyme; 5′ cloning site NheI (not destroyed); 3′ cloning site NotI (not destroyed)
  Sequencing primers: 5′ TGGTTATTGTGCTGTCTCATC; 3′ AAGTAAAACCTCTACAAATGTGG
Terms and licenses: Academic/Nonprofit Terms; Industry Terms: Not Available to Industry
How to cite: AktPH-mCherry-T2A-PHR-iSH-T2A-CIBNcaax was a gift from Takao Nakata (Addgene plasmid # 173862 ; http://n2t.net/addgene:173862 ; RRID:Addgene_173862)
