[The description below was written by a language model from this plasmid's Addgene catalogue record and pLannotate feature annotations shown in this document.]
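Description:
AktPH-mCherry-T2A-PHR-iSH-T2A-CIBNcaax is a 9.1 kb mammalian expression plasmid built on pCAG-N1, a derivative of pEGFP-N1 in which the CMV promoter was replaced by the CAG promoter and EGFP was removed. The annotated CAG unit consists of the CMV enhancer, chicken β-actin promoter fragments and the chimeric chicken β-actin/rabbit β-globin intron. It drives a roughly 4 kb open reading frame cloned between NheI and NotI and terminated by the SV40 poly(A) signal. The plasmid replicates at high copy in E. coli from a pUC-type ColE1 origin and also carries an f1 origin. A single NeoR/KanR gene is placed behind both a bacterial (bla) promoter and the SV40 early promoter and is followed by the HSV TK poly(A) signal. It provides kanamycin selection in bacteria and can confer G418 resistance in mammalian cells.

The insert encodes three proteins from one transcript, separated by two T2A ribosome-skipping peptides. The first is the PH domain region of human Akt1 fused to mCherry, a red fluorescent reporter that moves to membranes where PIP3 accumulates. The second is the photolyase homology region of Arabidopsis cryptochrome 2 (CRY2PHR) fused to iSH, annotated here as a fragment of the mouse PI3K regulatory subunit p85β (Pik3r2). The third is CIBN, the N-terminal part of Arabidopsis CIB1, carrying a C-terminal K-Ras-derived CAAX motif that anchors it to the plasma membrane. Blue light induces CRY2PHR to bind CIBN, which draws the iSH fusion to the membrane. The iSH region is expected to bring associated PI3K catalytic subunits with it, triggering local PIP3 production. The plasmid therefore supplies both an optogenetic PI3K actuator and a PIP3 readout, and it is intended for light-controlled studies of PIP3 signalling, such as its effects on actin-based growth cone structures.
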