Features (pLannotate 1.2.2; 23 found; start..end, strand, type, name):
    367..485     +  promoter       chicken β-actin promoter (fragment): contains a 21-bp deletion relative to the standard chicken β-actin promoter
    477..598     +  promoter       chicken β-actin promoter (fragment): No description available
    599..1615    +  intron         chimeric intron: chimera between introns from chicken β-actin and rabbit β-globin
   1677..1720    +  misc_feature   MCS (fragment): multiple cloning site
   1727..2218    +  CDS            Akt1 (fragment): human serine/threonine protein kinase activated by growth factors; AKT1
   2237..2944    +  CDS            mCherry: mCherry is a basic (constitutively fluorescent) red fluorescent protein published in 2004, derived from Discosoma sp.. It is reported to be a very rapidly-maturing monomer with low acid sensitivity.
   2945..2998    +  CDS            T2A: 2A peptide from Thosea asigna virus capsid protein Eukaryotic ribosomes fail to insert a peptide bond between the Gly and Pro residues, yielding separate polypeptides.
   3011..4504    +  CDS            CRY2PHR: N-terminal photolyase homology region of Arabidopsis thaliana cryptochrome 2 binds to CIB1 upon exposure to blue light (Kennedy et al., 2010)
   4550..5137    +  CDS            Pik3r2 (fragment): P85B_MOUSE - Experimental evidence at protein level: Swiss-Prot protein existence level 1. Regulatory subunit of phosphoinositide-3-kinase (PI3K), a kinase that phosphorylates PtdIns(4,5)P2 (Phosphatidylinositol 4,5- bisphosphate) to generate phosphatidylinositol 3,4,5-trisphosphate (PIP3). PIP3 plays a key role by recruiting PH domain-containing proteins to the membrane, including AKT1 and PDPK1, activating signaling cascades involved in cell growth, survival, proliferation, motility and morphology. Binds to activated (phosphorylated) protein- tyrosine kinases, through its SH2 domain, and act
   5138..5191    +  CDS            T2A: 2A peptide from Thosea asigna virus capsid protein Eukaryotic ribosomes fail to insert a peptide bond between the Gly and Pro residues, yielding separate polypeptides.
   5204..5713    +  CDS            CIBN: N-terminal portion of the CIB1 transcription factor from Arabidopsis thaliana binds to CRY2 (cryptochrome 2) that has absorbed blue light (Kennedy et al., 2010)
   5729..5775    +  CDS            K-Ras (fragment): human small GTPase proto-oncoprotein
   5791..5874    +  CDS            large T antigen (fragment): large T antigen from SV40 (simian virus 40)
   5897..6018    +  polyA_signal   SV40 poly(A) signal: SV40 polyadenylation signal
   6052..6480    -  rep_origin     f1 ori (sequence partly withheld): f1 bacteriophage origin of replication; arrow indicates direction of (+) strand synthesis
   6507..6611    +  promoter       AmpR promoter: bla
   6613..6970    +  promoter       SV40 promoter: SV40 enhancer and early promoter
   7005..7799    +  CDS            NeoR/KanR: aminoglycoside phosphotransferase from Tn5; aph(3')-II (or nptII); confers resistance to neomycin, kanamycin, and G418 (Geneticin®)
   7820..7972    +  CDS            ble (fragment): BLE_KLEPN - Experimental evidence at protein level: Swiss-Prot protein existence level 1. Binding protein with a strong affinity to the bleomycin family of antibiotics. Binds to CL990; an antimitotic-antibiotic compound. From Klebsiella pneumoniae.
   8031..8078    +  polyA_signal   HSV TK poly(A) signal: herpes simplex virus thymidine kinase polyadenylation signal (Cole and Stacy, 1985)
   8169..8185    -  polyA_signal   bGH poly(A) signal (fragment): bovine growth hormone polyadenylation signal
   8407..8995    +  rep_origin     ori: high-copy-number ColE1/pMB1/pBR322/pUC origin of replication
   9121..365     +  enhancer       CMV enhancer (across the origin): human cytomegalovirus immediate early enhancer
>Addgene plasmid #173862 | AktPH-mCherry-T2A-PHR-iSH-T2A-CIBNcaax | addgene full sequence | sequence record 341703 | Addgene Partial NGS Result
CTAGTTATTAATAGTAATCAATTACGGGGTCATTAGTTCATAGCCCATATATGGAGTTCCGCGTTACATA
ACTTACGGTAAATGGCCCGCCTGGCTGACCGCCCAACGACCCCCGCCCATTGACGTCAATAATGACGTAT
GTTCCCATAGTAACGCCAATAGGGACTTTCCATTGACGTCAATGGGTGGAGTATTTACGGTAAACTGCCC
ACTTGGCAGTACATCAAGTGTATCATATGCCAAGTACGCCCCCTATTGACGTCAATGACGGTAAATGGCC
CGCCTGGCATTATGCCCAGTACATGACCTTATGGGACTTTCCTACTTGGCAGTACATCTACGTATTAGTC
ATCGCTATTACCATGGTCGAGGTGAGCCCCACGTTCTGCTTCACTCTCCCCATCTCCCCCCCCTCCCCAC
CCCCAATTTTGTATTTATTTATTTTTTAATTATTTTGTGCAGCGATGGGGGCGGGGGGGGGGGGGCGAGG
CGGAGAGGTGCGGCGGCAGCCAATCAGAGCGGCGCGCTCCGAAAGTTTCCTTTTATGGCGAGGCGGCGGC
GGCGGCGGCCCTATAAAAAGCGAAGCGCGCGGCGGGCGGGAGTCGCTGCGCGCTGCCTTCGCCCCGTGCC
CCGCTCCGCCGCCGCCTCGCGCCGCCCGCCCCGGCTCTGACTGACCGCGTTACTCCCACAGGTGAGCGGG
CGGGACGGCCCTTCTCCTCCGGGCTGTAATTAGCGCTTGGTTTAATGACGGCTTGTTTCTTTTCTGTGGC
TGCGTGAAAGCCTTGAGGGGCTCCGGGAGGGCCCTTTGTGCGGGGGGAGCGGCTCGGGGGGTGCGTGCGT
GTGTGTGTGCGTGGGGAGCGCCGCGTGCGGCTCCGCGCTGCCCGGCGGCTGTGAGCGCTGCGGGCGCGGC
GCGGGGCTTTGTGCGCTCCGCAGTGTGCGCGAGGGGAGCGCGGCCGGGGGCGGTGCCCCGCGGTGCGGGG
GGGGCTGCGAGGGGAACAAAGGCTGCGTGCGGGGTGTGTGCGTGGGGGGGTGAGCAGGGGGTGTGGGCGC
GTCGGTCGGGCTGCAACCCCCCCTGCACCCCCCTCCCCGAGTTGCTGAGCACGGCCCGGCTTCGGGTGCG
GGGCTCCGTACGGGGCGTGGCGCGGGGCTCGCCGTGCCGGGCGGGGGGTGGCGGCAGGTGGGGGTGCCGG
GCGGGGCGGGGCCGCCTCGGGCCGGGGAGGGCTCGGGGGAGGGGCGCGGCGGCCCCCGGAGCGCCGGCGG
CTGTCGAGGCGCGGCGAGCCGCAGCCATTGCCTTTTATGGTAATCGTGCGAGAGGGCGCAGGGACTTCCT
TTGTCCCAAATCTGTGCGGAGCCGAAATCTGGGAGGCGCCGCCGCACCCCCTCTAGCGGGCGCGGGGCGA
AGCGGTGCGGCGCCGGCAGGAAGGAAATGGGCGGGGAGGGCCTTCGTGCGTCGCCGCGCCGCCGTCCCCT
TCTCCCTCTCCAGCCTCGGGGCTGTCCGCGGGGGGACGGCTGCCTTCGGGGGGGACGGGGCAGGGCGGGG
TTCGGCTTCTGGCGTGTGACCGGCGGCTCTAGAGCCTCTGCTAACCATGTTCATGCCTTCTTCTTTTTCC
TACAGCTCCTGGGCAACGTGCTGGTTATTGTGCTGTCTCATCATTTTGGCAAAGAATTGATTTATCGCTA
GCGCTACCGGACTCAGATCTCGAGCTCAAGCTTCGAATTCGCCACCATGAGCGACGTGGCTATTGTGAAG
GAGGGTTGGCTGCACAAACGAGGGGAGTACATCAAGACCTGGCGGCCACGCTACTTCCTCCTCAAGAATG
ATGGCACCTTCATTGGCTACAAGGAGCGTCCGCAGGATGTGGACCAACGTGAGGCTCCCCTCAACAACTT
CTCTGTGGCGCAGTGCCAGCTGATGAAGACGGAGCGGCCCCGGCCCAACACCTTCATCATCCGCTGCCTG
CAGTGGACCACTGTCATCGAACGCACCTTCCATGTGGAGACTCCTGAGGAGCGGGAGGAGTGGACAACCG
CCATCCAGACTGTGGCTGACGGCCTCAAGAAGCAGGAGGAGGAGGAGATGGACTTCCGGTCGGGCTCACC
CAGTGACAACTCAGGGGCTGAAGAGATGGAGGTGTCCCTGGCCAAGCCCAAGCACCGCGTGACCATGAAC
GAGTTTGAGTACCTGAAGCTGCTGGGCAAGGGCACTTTCGGCAAGGTGGATCCACCGGTCGCCACCATGG
TGAGCAAGGGCGAGGAGGATAACATGGCCATCATCAAGGAGTTCATGCGCTTCAAGGTGCACATGGAGGG
CTCCGTGAACGGCCACGAGTTCGAGATCGAGGGCGAGGGCGAGGGCCGCCCCTACGAGGGCACCCAGACC
GCCAAGCTGAAGGTGACCAAGGGTGGCCCCCTGCCCTTCGCCTGGGACATCCTGTCCCCTCAGTTCATGT
ACGGCTCCAAGGCCTACGTGAAGCACCCCGCCGACATCCCCGACTACTTGAAGCTGTCCTTCCCCGAGGG
CTTCAAGTGGGAGCGCGTGATGAACTTCGAGGACGGCGGCGTGGTGACCGTGACCCAGGACTCCTCCCTG
CAGGACGGCGAGTTCATCTACAAGGTGAAGCTGCGCGGCACCAACTTCCCCTCCGACGGCCCCGTAATGC
AGAAGAAGACCATGGGCTGGGAGGCCTCCTCCGAGCGGATGTACCCCGAGGACGGCGCCCTGAAGGGCGA
GATCAAGCAGAGGCTGAAGCTGAAGGACGGCGGCCACTACGACGCTGAGGTCAAGACCACCTACAAGGCC
AAGAAGCCCGTGCAGCTGCCCGGCGCCTACAACGTCAACATCAAGTTGGACATCACCTCCCACAACGAGG
ACTACACCATCGTGGAACAGTACGAACGCGCCGAGGGCCGCCACTCCACCGGCGGCATGGACGAGCTGTA
CAAGGAGGGCAGGGGAAGTCTTCTAACATGCGGGGACGTGGAGGAAAATCCCGGCCCCGCACCGGGTACC
ATGAAGATGGACAAAAAGACTATAGTTTGGTTTAGAAGAGACCTAAGGATTGAGGATAATCCTGCATTAG
CAGCAGCTGCTCACGAAGGATCTGTTTTTCCTGTCTTCATTTGGTGTCCTGAAGAAGAAGGACAGTTTTA
TCCTGGAAGAGCTTCAAGATGGTGGATGAAACAATCACTTGCTCACTTATCTCAATCCTTGAAGGCTCTT
GGATCTGACCTCACTTTAATCAAAACCCACAACACGATTTCAGCGATCTTGGATTGTATCCGCGTTACCG
GTGCTACAAAAGTCGTCTTTAACCACCTCTATGATCCTGTTTCGTTAGTTCGGGACCATACCGTAAAGGA
GAAGCTGGTGGAACGTGGGATCTCTGTGCAAAGCTACAATGGAGATCTATTGTATGAACCGTGGGAGATA
TACTGCGAAAAGGGCAAACCTTTTACGAGTTTCAATTCTTACTGGAAGAAATGCTTAGATATGTCGATTG
AATCCGTTATGCTTCCTCCTCCTTGGCGGTTGATGCCAATAACTGCAGCGGCTGAAGCGATTTGGGCGTG
TTCGATTGAAGAACTAGGGCTGGAGAATGAGGCCGAGAAACCGAGCAATGCGTTGTTAACTAGAGCTTGG
TCTCCAGGATGGAGCAATGCTGATAAGTTACTAAATGAGTTCATCGAGAAGCAGTTGATAGATTATGCAA
AGAACAGCAAGAAAGTTGTTGGGAATTCTACTTCACTACTTTCTCCGTATCTCCATTTCGGGGAAATAAG
CGTCAGACACGTTTTCCAGTGTGCCCGGATGAAACAAATTATATGGGCAAGAGATAAGAACAGTGAAGGA
GAAGAAAGTGCAGATCTTTTTCTTAGGGGAATCGGTTTAAGAGAGTATTCTCGGTATATATGTTTCAACT
TCCCGTTTACTCACGAGCAATCGTTGTTGAGTCATCTTCGGTTTTTCCCTTGGGATGCTGATGTTGATAA
GTTCAAGGCCTGGAGACAAGGCAGGACCGGTTATCCGTTGGTGGATGCCGGAATGAGAGAGCTTTGGGCT
ACCGGATGGATGCATAACAGAATAAGAGTGATTGTTTCAAGCTTTGCTGTGAAGTTTCTTCTCCTTCCAT
GGAAATGGGGAATGAAGTATTTCTGGGATACACTTTTGGATGCTGATTTGGAATGTGACATCCTTGGCTG
GCAGTATATCTCTGGGAGTATCCCCGATGGCCACGAGCTTGATCGCTTGGACAATCCCGCGTTACAAGGC
GCCAAATATGACCCAGAAGGTGAGTACATAAGGCAATGGCTTCCCGAGCTTGCGAGATTGCCAACTGAAT
GGATCCATCATCCATGGGACGCTCCTTTAACCGTACTCAAAGCTTCTGGTGTGGAACTCGGAACAAACTA
TGCGAAACCCATTGTAGACATCGACACAGCTCGTGAGCTACTAGCTAAAGCTATTTCAAGAACCCGTGAA
GCACAGATCATGATCGGAGCAGCAAGTGCTGGAGGTAGTGCTGGAGGTTCAGCTGGTGGACCTAGAGCAT
CCAAGTACCAACAAGACCAGGTGGTGAAGGAGGACAGCGTAGAGGCTGTGGGCGCCCAGCTCAAGGTCTA
CCACCAGCAGTACCAGGACAAGAGCCGCGAATATGACCAGCTGTATGAAGAATACACACGGACCTCCCAG
GAGCTGCAGATGAAGCGCACAGCCATAGAGGCCTTCAACGAGACCATCAAGATCTTCGAAGAGCAGGGCC
AGACACAGGAGAAGTGCAGCAAGGAGTATTTGGAGCGCTTCCGGCGAGAGGGAAATGAGAAGGAGATGCA
GAGGATCCTGCTGAACTCCGAGCGACTCAAGTCTCGCATCGCGGAGATACACGAAAGCCGCACGAAGTTG
GAGCAGGATCTGCGGGCGCAGGCCTCCGACAACCGTGAGATCGACAAGCGCATGAACAGCCTCAAACCTG
ACCTCATGCAGCTGCGCAAGATCAGGGACCAGTACCTCGTGTGGCTCACCCAGAAAGGTGCCCGACAGAG
GAAGATCAACGAATGGCTGGGAATCAAGAACGAGACTGAGGACCAGTATTCACTGATGGAGGATGAGGAC
GCCCTCCCCCACCACGAGGAGCGCACGGAGGGCCGCGGAAGTCTTCTAACATGCGGGGACGTGGAGGAAA
ATCCCGGCCCCGCACCGGGATCCATGAATGGAGCTATAGGAGGTGACCTTTTGCTCAATTTTCCTGACAT
GTCGGTCCTAGAGCGCCAAAGGGCTCACCTCAAGTACCTCAATCCCACCTTTGATTCTCCTCTCGCCGGC
TTCTTTGCCGATTCTTCAATGATTACCGGCGGCGAGATGGACAGCTATCTTTCGACTGCCGGTTTGAATC
TTCCGATGATGTACGGTGAGACGACGGTGGAAGGTGATTCAAGACTCTCAATTTCGCCGGAAACGACGCT
TGGGACTGGAAATTTCAAGGCAGCGAAGTTTGATACAGAGACTAAGGATTGTAATGAGGCGGCGAAGAAG
ATGACGATGAACAGAGATGACCTAGTAGAAGAAGGAGAAGAAGAGAAGTCGAAAATAACAGAGCAAAACA
ATGGGAGCACAAAAAGCATCAAGAAGATGAAACACAAAGCCAAGAAAGAAGAGAACAATTTCTCTAATGA
TTCATCTAAAGTGACGAAGGAATTGGAGAAAACGGATTATATTCATGTACTGTATAAGGGTAAAAAGAAG
AAAAAGAAGTCAAAGACAAAGTGTGTAATTATGTAGCGGCCGCGACTCTAGATCATAATCAGCCATACCA
CATTTGTAGAGGTTTTACTTGCTTTAAAAAACCTCCCACACCTCCCCCTGAACCTGAAACATAAAATGAA
TGCAATTGTTGTTGTTAACTTGTTTATTGCAGCTTATAATGGTTACAAATAAAGCAATAGCATCACAAAT
TTCACAAATAAAGCATTTTTTTCACTGCATTCTAGTTGTGGTTTGTCCAAACTCATCAATGTATCTTAAG
GCGTAAATTGTAAGCGTTAATATTTTGTTAAAATTCGCGTTAAATTTTTGTTAAATCAGCTCATTTTTTA
ACCAATAGGCCGAAATCGGCAAAATCCCTTATAAATCAAAAGAATAGACCGAGATAGGGT
[37 nt withheld, positions 6151-6187]
AAAGAACGTGGACTCCAACGTCAAAGG
[49 nt withheld, positions 6215-6263]
T
[91 nt withheld, positions 6265-6355]
G
[124 nt withheld, positions 6357-6480]
CAGGTGGCACTTTTCGGGGAAATGTGCGCGGAACCCCTATTTGTTTATTTTTCTAAATACATTCAAATAT
GTATCCGCTCATGAGACAATAACCCTGATAAATGCTTCAATAATATTGAAAAAGGAAGAGTCCTGAGGCG
GAAAGAACCAGCTGTGGAATGTGTGTCAGTTAGGGTGTGGAAAGTCCCCAGGCTCCCCAGCAGGCAGAAG
TATGCAAAGCATGCATCTCAATTAGTCAGCAACCAGGTGTGGAAAGTCCCCAGGCTCCCCAGCAGGCAGA
AGTATGCAAAGCATGCATCTCAATTAGTCAGCAACCATAGTCCCGCCCCTAACTCCGCCCATCCCGCCCC
TAACTCCGCCCAGTTCCGCCCATTCTCCGCCCCATGGCTGACTAATTTTTTTTATTTATGCAGAGGCCGA
GGCCGCCTCGGCCTCTGAGCTATTCCAGAAGTAGTGAGGAGGCTTTTTTGGAGGCCTAGGCTTTTGCAAA
GATCGATCAAGAGACAGGATGAGGATCGTTTCGCATGATTGAACAAGATGGATTGCACGCAGGTTCTCCG
GCCGCTTGGGTGGAGAGGCTATTCGGCTATGACTGGGCACAACAGACAATCGGCTGCTCTGATGCCGCCG
TGTTCCGGCTGTCAGCGCAGGGGCGCCCGGTTCTTTTTGTCAAGACCGACCTGTCCGGTGCCCTGAATGA
ACTGCAAGACGAGGCAGCGCGGCTATCGTGGCTGGCCACGACGGGCGTTCCTTGCGCAGCTGTGCTCGAC
GTTGTCACTGAAGCGGGAAGGGACTGGCTGCTATTGGGCGAAGTGCCGGGGCAGGATCTCCTGTCATCTC
ACCTTGCTCCTGCCGAGAAAGTATCCATCATGGCTGATGCAATGCGGCGGCTGCATACGCTTGATCCGGC
TACCTGCCCATTCGACCACCAAGCGAAACATCGCATCGAGCGAGCACGTACTCGGATGGAAGCCGGTCTT
GTCGATCAGGATGATCTGGACGAAGAGCATCAGGGGCTCGCGCCAGCCGAACTGTTCGCCAGGCTCAAGG
CGAGCATGCCCGACGGCGAGGATCTCGTCGTGACCCATGGCGATGCCTGCTTGCCGAATATCATGGTGGA
AAATGGCCGCTTTTCTGGATTCATCGACTGTGGCCGGCTGGGTGTGGCGGACCGCTATCAGGACATAGCG
TTGGCTACCCGTGATATTGCTGAAGAGCTTGGCGGCGAATGGGCTGACCGCTTCCTCGTGCTTTACGGTA
TCGCCGCTCCCGATTCGCAGCGCATCGCCTTCTATCGCCTTCTTGACGAGTTCTTCTGAGCGGGACTCTG
GGGTTCGAAATGACCGACCAAGCGACGCCCAACCTGCCATCACGAGATTTCGATTCCACCGCCGCCTTCT
ATGAAAGGTTGGGCTTCGGAATCGTTTTCCGGGACGCCGGCTGGATGATCCTCCAGCGCGGGGATCTCAT
GCTGGAGTTCTTCGCCCACCCTAGGGGGAGGCTAACTGAAACACGGAAGGAGACAATACCGGAAGGAACC
CGCGCTATGACGGCAATAAAAAGACAGAATAAAACGCACGGTGTTGGGTCGTTTGTTCATAAACGCGGGG
TTCGGTCCCAGGGCTGGCACTCTGTCGATACCCCACCGAGACCCCATTGGGGCCAATACGCCCGCGTTTC
TTCCTTTTCCCCACCCCACCCCCCAAGTTCGGGTGAAGGCCCAGGGCTCGCAGCCAACGTCGGGGCGGCA
GGCCCTGCCATAGCCTCAGGTTACTCATATATACTTTAGATTGATTTAAAACTTCATTTTTAATTTAAAA
GGATCTAGGTGAAGATCCTTTTTGATAATCTCATGACCAAAATCCCTTAACGTGAGTTTTCGTTCCACTG
AGCGTCAGACCCCGTAGAAAAGATCAAAGGATCTTCTTGAGATCCTTTTTTTCTGCGCGTAATCTGCTGC
TTGCAAACAAAAAAACCACCGCTACCAGCGGTGGTTTGTTTGCCGGATCAAGAGCTACCAACTCTTTTTC
CGAAGGTAACTGGCTTCAGCAGAGCGCAGATACCAAATACTGTTCTTCTAGTGTAGCCGTAGTTAGGCCA
CCACTTCAAGAACTCTGTAGCACCGCCTACATACCTCGCTCTGCTAATCCTGTTACCAGTGGCTGCTGCC
AGTGGCGATAAGTCGTGTCTTACCGGGTTGGACTCAAGACGATAGTTACCGGATAAGGCGCAGCGGTCGG
GCTGAACGGGGGGTTCGTGCACACAGCCCAGCTTGGAGCGAACGACCTACACCGAACTGAGATACCTACA
GCGTGAGCTATGAGAAAGCGCCACGCTTCCCGAAGGGAGAAAGGCGGACAGGTATCCGGTAAGCGGCAGG
GTCGGAACAGGAGAGCGCACGAGGGAGCTTCCAGGGGGAAACGCCTGGTATCTTTATAGTCCTGTCGGGT
TTCGCCACCTCTGACTTGAGCGTCGATTTTTGTGATGCTCGTCAGGGGGGCGGAGCCTATGGAAAAACGC
CAGCAACGCGGCCTTTTTACGGTTCCTGGCCTTTTGCTGGCCTTTTGCTCACATGTTCTTTCCTGCGTTA
TCCCCTGATTCTGTGGATAACCGTATTACCGCCATGCATTAGTTATTATCGACATTGATTATTGA
